Addgene plasmid #204981: pMB1-C-TelR
Purpose: Level 1 MoClo plasmid for A. baumannii with additional Tellurite resistance cassette for multi-drug resistance strains
Depositing lab: Veronica Godoy-Carter. Depositing organization: Northeastern University. Publication: AspFlex: Molecular Tools to Study Gene Expression and Regulation in Acinetobacter baumannii. Brychcy M, Kokodynski A, Lloyd D, Godoy VG. ACS Synth Biol. 2023 Aug 16. doi: 10.1021/acssynbio.3c00167. PubMed 37587063.
Backbone
  Vector backbone: pTU1-C-RFP / pSB1A2
  Backbone manufacturer: Paul Freemont Lab / iGem (Addgene plasmid # 72941)
  Vector type: Bacterial Expression, Synthetic Biology
  Selectable markers: mRFP1
Growth in bacteria
  Bacterial resistance: Ampicillin, 100 μg/mL
  Growth temperature: 37°C
  Growth strain: DH5alpha
  Growth instructions: Use Tellurite for selection in A. baumannii
  Copy number: High Copy
Gene/Insert
  Gene/Insert name: mRFP1
  Species: Synthetic
  Mutation: Added replications elements for Acinetobacter species into the PstI site and Tellurite resistance cassette into XbaI site
  Cloning method: Restriction Enzyme; 5′ cloning site Unknown (unknown if destroyed); 3′ cloning site Unknown (unknown if destroyed)
Resource information
  A portion of this plasmid was derived from a plasmid made by: Original base plasmid was received from Addgene, Tellurite resistance cassette from pMO130-TelR (50799)
Terms and licenses: Academic/Nonprofit Terms; Industry Terms: Not Available to Industry
Depositor comments: This plasmid is related to, but is not included with, the AspFlex Kit (Addgene #1000000217: https://www.addgene.org/kits/godoy-carter-aspflex/)
How to cite: pMB1-C-TelR was a gift from Veronica Godoy-Carter (Addgene plasmid # 204981 ; http://n2t.net/addgene:204981 ; RRID:Addgene_204981)
