[The description below was written by a language model from this plasmid's Addgene catalogue record and pLannotate feature annotations shown in this document.]
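Description:
pMB1-C-TelR is a Level 1 MoClo (Golden Gate modular cloning) acceptor plasmid adapted for use in Acinetobacter baumannii, built on the pTU1-C-RFP / pSB1A2 backbone and classed as a bacterial expression and synthetic biology vector. In E. coli it replicates from a high-copy ColE1/pMB1-type origin and is selected with ampicillin through the bla gene and its native promoter. According to the record, replication elements for Acinetobacter species were added at the PstI site. The roughly 4 kb stretch between the mRFP1 terminators and the E. coli origin carries no annotated features, and it may hold these elements, although the feature table does not confirm this.

The recorded insert is an mRFP1 cassette. A lac promoter with its CAP binding site and lac operator drives the red fluorescent protein, followed by the rrnB T1 and T7Te terminators. In MoClo acceptors of this type, such a cassette normally acts as a visual dropout marker: colonies that have replaced it with assembled parts lose their red colour. This fits the listing of mRFP1 as the selectable marker.

The feature that sets this plasmid apart is a tellurite resistance cassette taken from pMO130-TelR and inserted at the XbaI site. It comprises the kla operon genes klaA (kilA), klaB (telA) and klaC (telB), preceded by a phage T7 gene 10 ribosome binding site, flanked by partial FRT sites and followed by a tonB terminator. The promoter driving this operon is not annotated. Tellurite selection allows the plasmid to be maintained in multidrug-resistant A. baumannii strains where conventional antibiotic markers do not work. The plasmid is related to the AspFlex toolkit for studying gene expression and regulation in this species but is not part of the kit.
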