Features (pLannotate 1.2.2; 19 found; start..end, strand, type, name):
    648..679     -  terminator     tonB terminator: bidirectional E. coli tonB-P14 transcription terminator
    743..763     -  protein_bind   FRT (minimal) (fragment): supports FLP-mediated excision but not integration (Turan and Bode, 2011) FLP recombinase from the Saccharomyces cerevisiae 2μ plasmid
    785..874     +  CDS            lacI (fragment): lac repressor; lacI; The lac repressor binds to the lac operator to inhibit transcription in E. coli. This inhibition can be relieved by adding lactose or isopropyl-β-D-thiogalactopyranoside (IPTG).
    887..908     +  protein_bind   CAP binding site: CAP binding activates transcription in the presence of cAMP. E. coli catabolite activator protein
    923..953     +  promoter       lac promoter: promoter for the E. coli lac operon
    961..977     +  protein_bind   lac operator: The lac repressor binds to the lac operator to inhibit transcription in E. coli. This inhibition can be relieved by adding lactose or isopropyl-β-D-thiogalactopyranoside (IPTG). lac repressor encoded by lacI
   1013..1687    +  CDS            mRFP1: mRFP1 is a basic (constitutively fluorescent) red fluorescent protein published in 2002, derived from Discosoma sp.. It is reported to be a somewhat slowly-maturing monomer with low acid sensitivity.
   1735..1806    +  terminator     rrnB T1 terminator: transcription terminator T1 from the E. coli rrnB gene
   1822..1849    +  terminator     T7Te terminator: phage T7 early transcription terminator
   5992..6580    -  rep_origin     ori: high-copy-number ColE1/pMB1/pBR322/pUC origin of replication
   6751..7611    -  CDS            AmpR: β-lactamase; bla; confers resistance to ampicillin, carbenicillin, and related antibiotics
   7612..7716    -  promoter       AmpR promoter: bla
   7806..7849    -  terminator     bacterial terminator: putative bacterial transcription terminator
   7852..7873    +  misc_feature   BioBrick prefix: BioBrick prefix for parts that do not start with "ATG"
   7870..7899    -  protein_bind   FRT (mutant) (fragment): FRT site with a mutation in the core sequence (Azam et al., 1997) FLP recombinase from the Saccharomyces cerevisiae 2μ plasmid
   7991..8013    +  RBS            RBS: efficient ribosome binding site from bacteriophage T7 gene 10 (Olins and Rangwala, 1989)
   8031..8789    +  CDS            klaA: KLAA_ECOLX - Also known as kilA. Protein predicted: Swiss-Prot protein existence level 4. Belongs to the kla operon, which is associated with cryptic tellurite resistance, and IncW plasmid fertility inhibition. From Escherichia coli.
   8810..9943    +  CDS            klaB: KLAB_ECOLX - Also known as telA. Protein inferred from homology: Swiss-Prot protein existence level 3. Belongs to the kla operon, which is associated with cryptic tellurite resistance, and IncW plasmid fertility inhibition. From Escherichia coli.
   9943..627     +  CDS            klaC (across the origin): KLAC_ECOLX - Also known as telB. Protein predicted: Swiss-Prot protein existence level 4. Belongs to the kla operon, which is associated with cryptic tellurite resistance, and IncW plasmid fertility inhibition. From Escherichia coli.
>Addgene plasmid #204981 | pMB1-C-TelR | addgene full sequence | sequence record 404884 | Addgene NGS Result
CTTGGCATAGTGGTCGCGGGTGCCGTGCTCGTGTTCGGGGGTGAGTTCTGCGGGTTCGTGCGATCCGTCT
GCATGATGGTGATAGCCGTCAGCATGATTTTCGTGTCGTCGAACTTGGTGAAGGGCATTCTCGGCGGCGA
TCACGACGCCGGCCCTGCGGAGCCTTCGCCGCGTGCGCGATTCATGGCGGCCGTGGAGGCCAAGGATTTC
GCGCGAGTGCAAGAGCTGATCGAGGCGCGTGGAGCCAAGTCGGCGGCTGATTATGTCCTTGCGCAGCTCG
CCGTGGCCGAAGGTCTGGACCGCAAGCCTGGTGCGCGCGTCGTGGTCGGGAAAGCGGCGGGCAGCATGGC
AATGCCGCCTGCGGCGCTGGGTTTTACGCCAAGGGGAGAAGCGGCATACGCCATCGAGCGGTCAGCCTAT
GGTGAGCCGAGGTCCAGCATTGCGAAGCAGTACCAGCAGGAATGGAACCGGAAGGCGGCGACCTGGTGGG
CGATGGCCGGTGTGGCCGGCATCATCGGCGCGATCCTGGCGGCGGCGGCAACCGGCTTTGTTGGGCTGGC
AGTGTCGATCCGCAACCGAGTGAAGCGCGTGCGCGACCTGTTGGTGATGGAGCCGGGTGCAGAGCCATAA
GGGATCGATCCCCCTCAAGTCAAAAGCCTCCGGTCGGAGGCTTTTGACTTTCTGCTCGAGGAGCTAATTC
CATTGAGTAAGTTTTTAAGCACATCAGCTTCAAAAGCGCTCTGAAGTTCCTATACTTTCTAGAACGTCTC
ACCGGCTATAGAGACCCAATACGCAAACCGCCTCTCCCCGCGCGTTGGCCGATTCATTAATGCAGCTGGC
ACGACAGGTTTCCCGACTGGAAAGCGGGCAGTGAGCGCAACGCAATTAATGTGAGTTAGCTCACTCATTA
GGCACCCCAGGCTTTACACTTTATGCTTCCGGCTCGTATGTTGTGTGGAATTGTGAGCGGATAACAATTT
CACACATACTAGAGAAAGAGGAGAAATACTAGATGGCTTCCTCCGAAGACGTTATCAAAGAGTTCATGCG
TTTCAAAGTTCGTATGGAAGGTTCCGTTAACGGTCACGAGTTCGAAATCGAAGGTGAAGGTGAAGGTCGT
CCGTACGAAGGTACCCAGACCGCTAAACTGAAAGTTACCAAAGGTGGTCCGCTGCCGTTCGCTTGGGACA
TCCTGTCCCCGCAGTTCCAGTACGGTTCCAAAGCTTACGTTAAACACCCGGCTGACATCCCGGACTACCT
GAAACTGTCCTTCCCGGAAGGTTTCAAATGGGAACGTGTTATGAACTTCGAAGACGGTGGTGTTGTTACC
GTTACCCAGGACTCCTCCCTGCAAGACGGTGAGTTCATCTACAAAGTTAAACTGCGTGGTACCAACTTCC
CGTCCGACGGTCCGGTTATGCAGAAAAAAACCATGGGTTGGGAAGCTTCCACCGAACGTATGTACCCGGA
AGACGGTGCTCTGAAAGGTGAAATCAAAATGCGTCTGAAACTGAAAGACGGTGGTCACTACGACGCTGAA
GTTAAAACCACCTACATGGCTAAAAAACCGGTTCAGCTGCCGGGTGCTTACAAAACCGACATCAAACTGG
ACATCACCTCCCACAACGAAGACTACACCATCGTTGAACAGTACGAACGTGCTGAAGGTCGTCACTCCAC
CGGTGCTTAATAACGCTGATAGTGCTAGTGTAGATCGCTACTAGAGCCAGGCATCAAATAAAACGAAAGG
CTCAGTCGAAAGACTGGGCCTTTCGTTTTATCTGTTGTTTGTCGGTGAACGCTCTCTACTAGAGTCACAC
TGGCTCACCTTCGGGTGGGCCTTTCTGCGTTTATAGGTCTCATGTTGAAGAGAGACGCTGCAGTTGCAAG
ACAATATCGACCGCTTGCAGCTTGATAAAGTGATCAAAGAGGGACGAGCAGCTACAGCACTGCTAAGGGA
GATCGGAGAGCCACTGCCGCCACCAGTGAAAGTGAAAACAGGTTGGTTTAGTGCTGATTATTACGGCTTT
GAGGACATGCTCACACGTTGGGATAATGATCAATCTAGCCTTTCCATTTATCACAGAGAGATAAAAGAGG
AGCAACAGGAACAGCAACGAAAACAACAGCAGATAGAAAGAGAAACTAAACAAAAACAGGAAGATGACAA
AAAGAAACGGCAGGACTATGAAAGATATTTATCAAAATACGGCTATGTCAAAGATGCTGAGTATGACCAT
ATCAGCGACCATGTTGCTTCAGACATTTCCATGTTTACACGTCTTCAGGCGCAGGCATGGGCAAGTAACG
ATATGCAAGAGTACATAAGGTGTTCAAAGCAAAAATACGAGCAGATCAGCGACAGAATAGCCTATGAGCG
TGACTTGAAAAAAATCGGGCAATTGAGCCGTATCCTGGATAAAGACAGACAGGCACTTGCTGATATTTTA
CCGCAGTTGATGCCTTACTATGAGCAGATGCAACAGGCTGTTAATAAACGGAAAATTTTACTTGAGAATG
AGCGACAGCCATCATTTAAACCACGTTATGACCAAGAACAGCCTAAGCCGAAAAAAGACAATGACCTAAC
TTTTTAATGTGTTACAATAGCATTCAAATGTAACACATTGGAGTGAAAAACATGACAGAAGCGACTTTTA
CCTTTCGGGTAGACCATGACCTAAAGCAAGAATTTTCAAGCCTTGCTAAGACTGTTGATCGGTCGGGGGC
GCAGCTAATCCGTGACTTCATGCGTGACTTTGTTAAGAAGCAACAGGAAGCCGCAGACTATGACAAATGG
TTCAAGCAGCAGGTACAGATCGGCTTAAATGAAGCCAATGCAGGCAAGTTGATTCCACATGAGGACGTAA
AGGCAGAGTTTGCCGCTAGACGTGCTGCAACATTGGCGAAACTGGCAGCGAAGAATGAAGATTGAGTGGA
CTGAAACAGCTCGCCAAGATCGTAGAAATATCTATGATTATCTTGAAGAACGCAACCCTATAGCAGCTAT
TGAAATTGATGATTTAATTGAAGAAAAGACAGATTTACTTGTTGATAATCGACTGATGGGGCGCACAGGC
AGACAGAAAGATACTAGGGAGTTAGTGATACATCCGCATTATGTGGTTGTATATGACATCACTGATATAA
TACGGATACTCAGAGTGCTACACACATCGCAGGAGTGGTCATGACTTACTCATGTACTTTGGATTATTTA
GTGTTATAAAATCCTGATTTATAAATTTTTTTTGTTAAAAAAGATAAAAGCCCCTTGCAATTGCTTGGGG
CTTTACCGTAATTTATGGGGTACAGATCTTCGATACTGACATATCGGCAATCGAAAGCATTAAGGTTTGA
CGACCGCTAATGATTTCACCACAGGGGCTTAATGTACCTGTCTTAAATTCTAAGGTTTTAACTCGCTTTG
TCAAGCATAGACCCCAAAAATTTAGCCAATGTCTGTAACTCAATCTGTCCATGTGTGGGTGATGAGGTAC
AGTGACGCTAGCACACATCGGAAAAACGCTATTACTAGGGGAACTGAACAGAGTAGCGGACGCAATGAGT
AGTCATTTAATTGGCGGTTATGAGCGTGTTCAGGCGGTGCTATCAATCGTAATCATAACAGTGGCAGCTT
GATACAGTGATGTCATCCCTGATGCGAAAGCGACCGACCGACGGTACATCGAATGGGAATACTTTAGGGT
GATTTTTAAGAATCGCTCTAGGGTGAGTATTTCCCATTCAGCTCTGCTCCCTCCCTCTGGTACTTTAATC
AAAAGCACTACTAAACATATGTTTTTAAATAAAAAATATTGATATAGAGATAATATTAGTAAGAATAATT
AAACAATTGAATATAGATAAATCATTGTTAAATAAAGATTAATTATTAAAATGAATGTATACTTATATAT
AAATCAATGATTTAAAATATTTGATAAAGAAAACTTTTCAAAAAAAATATAATTGAGATTGTGTCATTTC
GGTCAATTCTTAATATGTTCCACGCAAGTTTTAGCTATGGTGCTAAACAGAAATTTGCTGAAAAAGAACT
TTTCACTGAACTGGTTAAAATGTAAGCAGCCTGAGAGCCGCCAAAAATTTTAAAAACAAACCGCCTTAAT
CATCTTCAAAAAATACCTCTAAAACCTCACCATTTGCGTTTTAAGACCCATATTTCATCCTGCCCTTATG
TTCCCATGCTGATAGCTATAAAGTGTCTGTAATCGCTTCCTATGACGTTCTAGGCTGTTGATAACTTTTG
GAACAACGCAAAATGTTAAAATCCGATCATTTTTTAACCTAGTTATTTTCGTTACAGGGTAACTTTGGTA
GTATTATTTCAATATTTAGTTGTTACAGGATAACAAAATATATGTTACAGGGTAATTAATTTAGCGTTAC
AGGATAACTATAGTTACAGGGTAACGTTAAATAGTTATCCTGTAATTTAAAAATAGTTGCAGGATAGCAT
AAATTTTTACAAATAAATTTTATAAAAAGTTATCCTGTAACTAAAAACAATGTTATCCTGTAACTATGAT
ATACTATATGGGAGTTAAAGACATGAAAGACCCGAACGATCAGAAAACACAGGACATGCTAAAAGAGCCG
CCAAAAACCAATGCCGAACGACAAAAAGCATATCGTGAAAAACGCAAAAGCCTTGATAGTCAACGTTTGG
AGGTGTTTATAGATAAGGGTGTGTCGGATATGCTTGCGGACATGGTGGGCGCAGCAGGGGAGAGCCAAAA
AGCCATTTTGACCGCATTGATTGAGAAAGAGTATAAGCGGCTGTATGCAGTGAAAAATAGCAAGCTAAAA
AAGTACATTGATTCAAAAAGTAATGCAGATAAAAAAGAAACCCTCGATTTATGAGGGTTTTTTATAACTA
CTAATGCCTATGAAAATAAGTGCTTATCATTTTCTCTAATGTACCCAATAAAATCGGGGTTTTGTTCCAC
AAGTTTCTTGATGTCATTATCATGTTTCTTCAGTAAGTAAGCCCCGATCAGGATCTTGCGTTTTGCATCG
TCTGACCTTGCCTGTTTTTGCTCTCGACCTTTCACCACAGCGTCAGCTAGATCCTTTCTTGCCTTTTCCT
GACGTTCCAATTTTTCCTTTTCTTCATCGAGCATTTGACCCAATTCCATAGCTGTTTTTTTGACCATTTT
TAATGCCTGTGTCTCAACCTATTTTCCGAAGTATGAACCATCATCAATGTGAAAAGTGTTCTACTTCAAA
AACTCGACTTACATCAAGATCCGAGCGCAGCGAGCAAAATCAAAAAACAAAGTCAAAGCCTTATTGCTCT
TGCTTTTGCTTTTGCTTTTAGCCTCGCAGAGTTCCCGAAGGGCGCACTTACGCAAAATTTTTGCTACGCC
AAATTTTGCAAGTACGGTCAGGGAAACCCCGACACCCCAACCGCCCAAAACTTGGGGCGGCTGTTAATAA
ACAGGTGATGAAAATGGCAATTTACCATTGTGAAATGCAGAACATTTCGAGGTCAGATGGTCGCTCAATC
GTGGCATGTGCAGCATACCGAGCAGGCGAAAAATTGTACTGTGATACGTACGGAAAAGAGCAGGACTACA
CCAAAAAAACAGGCATTGAATACACCCAAATTTTTGCCCCAACTGGGGCAAGTCCTGACATGTTAGATCG
TCAAACCCTATGGAATCGGGTAGAGCAATCCGAACTAAAAAAGAACGGTGACATCAAACAGGAGGCAAGA
TTAGCAAAGGAAGTAGAGATAGCATTGCCGCATGAACTGGATAAGACACAGCGTCAGGCAACTTGTTAAC
TGCAGGCTTCCTCGCTCACTGACTCGCTGCGCTCGGTCGTTCGGCTGCGGCGAGCGGTATCAGCTCACTC
AAAGGCGGTAATACGGTTATCCACAGAATCAGGGGATAACGCAGGAAAGAACATGTGAGCAAAAGGCCAG
CAAAAGGCCAGGAACCGTAAAAAGGCCGCGTTGCTGGCGTTTTTCCACAGGCTCCGCCCCCCTGACGAGC
ATCACAAAAATCGACGCTCAAGTCAGAGGTGGCGAAACCCGACAGGACTATAAAGATACCAGGCGTTTCC
CCCTGGAAGCTCCCTCGTGCGCTCTCCTGTTCCGACCCTGCCGCTTACCGGATACCTGTCCGCCTTTCTC
CCTTCGGGAAGCGTGGCGCTTTCTCATAGCTCACGCTGTAGGTATCTCAGTTCGGTGTAGGTCGTTCGCT
CCAAGCTGGGCTGTGTGCACGAACCCCCCGTTCAGCCCGACCGCTGCGCCTTATCCGGTAACTATCGTCT
TGAGTCCAACCCGGTAAGACACGACTTATCGCCACTGGCAGCAGCCACTGGTAACAGGATTAGCAGAGCG
AGGTATGTAGGCGGTGCTACAGAGTTCTTGAAGTGGTGGCCTAACTACGGCTACACTAGAAGAACAGTAT
TTGGTATCTGCGCTCTGCTGAAGCCAGTTACCTTCGGAAAAAGAGTTGGTAGCTCTTGATCCGGCAAACA
AACCACCGCTGGTAGCGGTGGTTTTTTTGTTTGCAAGCAGCAGATTACGCGCAGAAAAAAAGGATCTCAA
GAAGATCCTTTGATCTTTTCTACGGGGTCTGACGCTCAGTGGAACGAAAACTCACGTTAAGGGATTTTGG
TCATGAGATTATCAAAAAGGATCTTCACCTAGATCCTTTTAAATTAAAAATGAAGTTTTAAATCAATCTA
AAGTATATATGAGTAAACTTGGTCTGACAGTTACCAATGCTTAATCAGTGAGGCACCTATCTCAGCGATC
TGTCTATTTCGTTCATCCATAGTTGCCTGACTCCCCGTCGTGTAGATAACTACGATACGGGAGGGCTTAC
CATCTGGCCCCAGTGCTGCAATGATACCGCGAGAGCCACGCTCACCGGCTCCAGATTTATCAGCAATAAA
CCAGCCAGCCGGAAGGGCCGAGCGCAGAAGTGGTCCTGCAACTTTATCCGCCTCCATCCAGTCTATTAAT
TGTTGCCGGGAAGCTAGAGTAAGTAGTTCGCCAGTTAATAGTTTGCGCAACGTTGTTGCCATTGCTACAG
GCATCGTGGTGTCACGCTCGTCGTTTGGTATGGCTTCATTCAGCTCCGGTTCCCAACGATCAAGGCGAGT
TACATGATCCCCCATGTTGTGCAAAAAAGCGGTTAGCTCCTTCGGTCCTCCGATCGTTGTCAGAAGTAAG
TTGGCCGCAGTGTTATCACTCATGGTTATGGCAGCACTGCATAATTCTCTTACTGTCATGCCATCCGTAA
GATGCTTTTCTGTGACTGGTGAGTACTCAACCAAGTCATTCTGAGAATAGTGTATGCGGCGACCGAGTTG
CTCTTGCCCGGCGTCAATACGGGATAATACCGCGCCACATAGCAGAACTTTAAAAGTGCTCATCATTGGA
AAACGTTCTTCGGGGCGAAAACTCTCAAGGATCTTACCGCTGTTGAGATCCAGTTCGATGTAACCCACTC
GTGCACCCAACTGATCTTCAGCATCTTTTACTTTCACCAGCGTTTCTGGGTGAGCAAAAACAGGAAGGCA
AAATGCCGCAAAAAAGGGAATAAGGGCGACACGGAAATGTTGAATACTCATACTCTTCCTTTTTCAATAT
TATTGAAGCATTTATCAGGGTTATTGTCTCATGAGCGGATACATATTTGAATGTATTTAGAAAAATAAAC
AAATAGGGGTTCCGCGCACATTTCCCCGAAAAGTGCCACCTGACGTCTAAGAAACCATTATTATCATGAC
ATTAACCTATAAAAATAGGCGTATCACGAGGCAGAATTTCAGATAAAAAAAATCCTTAGCTTTCGCTAAG
GATGATTTCTGGAATTCGCGGCCGCTTCTAGAGAATAGGAACTTCGGAATAGGAACTTCAAGATCCCCTG
ATTCCCTTTGTCAACAGCAATGGATATCAGCCGTTGACTTAGTTGGTATTTCCGGAATATCATGCTGGGT
TCCGAATAATTTTGTTTAACTTTAAGAAGGAGATATACCATGGAAGAACAAGCGTGAACATGGCGCGATT
GAAGGGGGAGGTTTTGCCCGCCCTCTTCGCGTCGCCGGCGACGATTGGCGAGTACGGGGCCGGCATCGAC
GGGGCGGATTCCCTCAACGAGCTGTCGAATCTGATGGAGCACGGCGCAGTTGCCGCGCTGGCCGACAAAA
TCAGCCAGATCGTGGCGAAGCTGGTCGACGCGGACCCCCGCAAGATCGCGGAAAAGCCTACCTGGTTCGA
GAAGATGCTTGGCCGTGAGGTTGAACGCCAGGTGAGGTATCAGGTCGCCCGCAAGACGCTCGACCAGTTG
CTGGACGAAGCCGAGGGCGTAGCGCAGCGCGTGCGGGACACGTTGCGCGCCTTGGATGACATGCTCAATA
CGCATGAGGCCGAGGTAGACCGGCTCAGAGCCTACATTCAAGCCGGGCGCGAGTTCCTGGACGAGAACCC
CGAGGCCGGCGCGGCCAAGGCCGGCGTGATCGAGTTCGACAAGCCGCGCGAACGCTTCGCGCGCAAGCTC
GCCAACCTGGCAACCCTCATGGCGTCCCATGAAATGAGCGTCACTCAGATGAAGCTCACGCGGGCGCAGG
CCGTGGACATGCTGGACCGCTTCTCTGAAACGGCATCCGTCCTGGTGCCCGTCTGGCGTCAGCACACCCT
CGCGCTCATCACCACCAAGAACATGAATCCGGCAATGGTCGCCGAGGCGGCCAAAGCTCACCAGGCGCTC
ATGCGGAGCCTTTCGCAGAGCCTGGAAGGCATCAACCAATAACACGGCGGGAGAACCCTATGAACGCACT
GAAAACGACGCACGACGCCAAGGCCCCTATCGTCGCCTTTGACATGACCCCGGCAACCCTGCGCGAGCTG
GGCTTGCAGGAAAGCGACGTGCCGGAAGTCCATGCGGTCGCGCAGCGGATCGAGGTCGGCAGTCCGCAGA
CCGTTGCCGAGTTCGGCCGCGACGTGGCCGAGCACACGTCCCGCTACGCCGATAGCCTGCTGGACCAGGT
GCGCAACAGCGACCTGGACGAAGCAGGCGAGAAACTGACCCAGGTTGTCGCCAAGGCCCGTTCCCTGAAC
GTCGGCCCTTTGTCCGACAACCGTTCCCGCCTGCCCCTGATTGGCCCGCTGATCGACCGCTCCCGCGTCC
GTTCGACGGGCTTCATGGCGCGCTTCGACACGACCCGCGAGCAGATCGAACACCTGGTCAGCGAAGTGCA
GACCACCCAGCAAGGCATCGCGCAGCGCAATGCCTCGCTCGACGAAATGTTCGCAGCCGTGCGCGAGGAA
CACCGCCTTCTTGGCGTCCACATCGCGGCCGGCAAGGTCCGCCTTGCCGAGCTGCGCGAGCAGGCCGAGG
GTCTGCGCGGCAATGTCGGGAACGACCCTGGCCGCGTGCAGGAGCTGGCCGACCTCGATGCGATGGTTGC
CAACCTGGACAAGCGCATCGGCGACCTGATCGCCTTGCAACATTCGGCCATGCAGAGCCTGCCGACCATC
CGCATGATCCAGGCCAACAACCAGATGCTGGTCGATAAATTCCACACCATCCGCGAAATCACCGTGCCGG
CGTGGAAGCGGCAATTCATGCTGGCCTTGAGCCTCAACGAGCAGAAGAACGCCGTCGAACTGGCCACGGC
CATCGACGACACCACCAACGACCTGATGAAGCGCAATGCGGCCCTGCTGCATCGCACGTCCGTCGAAACG
GCGAAGGAGAACCAACGCCTGGTGATCGACGTGGACACGCTCAAGCAGGTTCAGACGACGCTCATCAAGA
CCGTCGAGGACGTTATTCGCATCCAGCAGGAAGGCGTGCAGAAGCGCAAGGATGCCGAGAAGCAGATCGC
CGCAATGCGTGGCGATCTTCAAGCCAAGCTGACCCGCCAGCCCGTGCGCGAGCTGGCCCAACAGGAGTCC
GTATGAATGCCACAAACACCGATGTTTTCGCCCAGGTAGGCGGCCTGGAGGCCCGAGGCGCGAAGATGAA
GAAGCGGGGCACCCGCTTCCTCATCGCGGCGCTGGCAGTCCTTGCCATTGCCGGGATCGGGGCAGTAACG
GGATGGGCGATCAGCCCGAGCGCGACGCCCGGAAGCATTGACGTGCCGCAGGTGCTGGCATCGACATTCA
GCGACCAGGTGCCGGGCAGTGAGGGCGGCGGCCTGGGTGGCGGCCTGCCCTTCACTTCGGCCGTCGGGGC
ATTCACGGACTTCATGGCGGGGCCGGCAATTTTTACCTTGGGCATT
